>Addgene plasmid #128192 | pFH81 | addgene full sequence | sequence record 252942 | Addgene NGS Result
TCTGTGAAGACAAGCAAGAATTCAAGCTTGGAGGTGCAGCGTGACCCGGTCGTGCCCCTCTCTAGAGATA
ATGAGCATTGCATGTCTAAGTTATAAAAAATTACCACATATTTTTTTTGTCACACTTGTTTGAAGTGCAG
TTTATCTATCTTTATACATATATTTAAACTTTACTCTACGAATAATATAATCTATAGTACTACAATAATA
TCAGTGTTTTAGAGAATCATATAAATGAACAGTTAGACATGGTCTAAAGGACAATTGAGTATTTTGACAA
CAGGACTCTACAGTTTTATCTTTTTAGTGTGCATGTGTTCTCCTTTTTTTTTGCAAATAGCTTCACCTAT
ATAATACTTCATCCATTTTATTAGTACATCCATTTAGGGTTTAGGGTTAATGGTTTTTATAGACTAATTT
TTTTAGTACATCTATTTTATTCTATTTTAGCCTCTAAATTAAGAAAACTAAAACTCTATTTTAGTTTTTT
TATTTAATAATTTAGATATAAAATAGAATAAAATAAAGTGACTAAAAATTAAACAAATACCCTTTAAGAA
ATTAAAAAAACTAAGGAAACATTTTTCTTGTTTCGAGTAGATAATGCCAGCCTGTTAAACGCCGTCGACG
AGTCTAACGGACACCAACCAGCGAACCAGCAGCGTCGCGTCGGGCCAAGCGAAGCAGACGGCACGGCATC
TCTGTCGCTGCCTCTGGACCCCTCTCGAGAGTTCCGCTCCACCGTTGGACTTGCTCCGCTGTCGGCATCC
AGAAATTGCGTGGCGGAGCGGCAGACGTGAGCCGGCACGGCAGGCGGCCTCCTCCTCCTCTCACGGCACG
GCAGCTACGGGGGATTCCTTTCCCACCGCTCCTTCGCTTTCCCTTCCTCGCCCGCCGTAATAAATAGACA
CCCCCTCCACACCCTCTTTCCCCAACCTCGTGTTGTTCGGAGCGCACACACACACAACCAGATCTCCCCC
AAATCCACCCGTCGGCACCTCCGCTTCAAGGTACGCCGCTCGTCCTNNCCCCCCCCCCCTCTCTACCTTC
TCTAGATCGGCGTTCCGGTCCATGGTTAGGGCCCGGTAGTTCTACTTCTGTTCATGTTTGTGTTAGATCC
GTGTTTGTGTTAGATCCGTGCTGCTAGCGTTCGTACACGGATGCGACCTGTACGTCAGACACGTTCTGAT
TGCTAACTTGCCAGTGTTTCTCTTTGGGGAATCCTGGGATGGCTCTAGCCGTTCCGCAGACGGGATCGAT
TTCATGATTTTTTTTGTTTCGTTGCATAGGGTTTGGTTTGCCCTTTTCCTTTATTTCAATATATGCCGTG
CACTTGTTTGTCGGGTCATCTTTTCATGCTTTTTTTTGTCTTGGTTGTGATGATGTGGTCTGGTTGGGCG
GTCGTTCTAGATCGGAGTAGAATTCTGTTTCAAACTACCTGGTGGATTTATTAATTTTGGATCTGTATGT
GTGTGCCATACATATTCATAGTTACGAATTGAAGATGATGGATGGAAATATCGATCTAGGATAGGTATAC
ATGTTGATGCGGGTTTTACTGATGCATATACAGAGATGCTTTTTGTTCGCTTGGTTGTGATGATGTGGTG
TGGTTGGGCGGTCGTTCATTCGTTCTAGATCGGAGTAGAATACTGTTTCAAACTACCTGGTGTATTTATT
AATTTTGGAACTGTATGTGTGTGTCATACATCTTCATAGTTACGAGTTTAAGATGGATGGAAATATCGAT
CTAGGATAGGTATACATGTTGATGTGGGTTTTACTGATGCATATACATGATGGCATATGCAGCATCTATT
CATATGCTCTAACCTTGAGTACCTATCTATTATAATAAACAAGTATGTTTTATAATTATTTTGATCTTGA
TATACTTGGATGATGGCATATGCAGCAGCTATATGTGGATTTTTTTAGCCCTGCCTTCATACGCTATTTA
TTTGCTTGGTACTGTTTCTTTTGTCGATGCTCACCCTGTTGTTTGGTGTTACTTCTGCAGGAATGGAGAA
GAAATACTCTATTGGGCTGGACATTGGCACCAATTCCGTTGGATGGGCCGTGATCACTGATGATTATAAG
GTCCCCTCCAAGAAGTTCAAGGTTCTGGGTAATACCAACAGGAAGAGCATAAAAAAGAATCTTATGGGCG
CTCTGCTCTTTGATAGCGGAGAAACGGCGGAAGCTACACGGCTCAAGCGGACAGCGAGGCGCCGCTATAC
CAGGCGGAAGAACCGGATTAGATACCTTCAGGAAATCTTCGCGAACGAGATGGCCAAGCTCGATGACTCA
TTCTTCCAGCGCCTTGAGGAATCGTTCCTCGTTGAGGAGGACAAAAAGAACGAGCGTCACCCCATCTTTG
GTAATCTCGCGGACGAGGTTGCATACCACAGGAATTATCCGACCATCTACCACCTGAGGAAGAAGTTGGC
GGACAGCCCGGAGAAGGCAGACCTGCGGCTCATCTACCTCGCGCTGGCGCACATCATCAAATTCCGGGGG
CATTTTTTGATCGAAGGGAAACTCAATGCTGAGAACTCGGACGTGGCAAAGCTCTTCTATCAGCTTATCC
AAACCTATAATCAGCTGTTCGAGGAATCTCCGTTGGATGAGATAGAGGTTGACGCTAAGGGTATCCTCTC
CGCTCGTCTTTCGAAGTCCAAACGCCTGGAGAAACTGATCGCCGTTTTCCCGAACGAGAAGAAGAACGGG
CTCTTCGGAAACATAATCGCGCTTGCCCTGGGACTGACGCCCAACTTCAAGTCCAACTTCGACTTGACGG
AGGATGCCAAACTTCAGCTTTCAAAGGACACATATGACGATGATTTGGACGAGTTGCTCGGCCAAATTGG
CGACCAATACGCTGACCTGTTCTCTGCCGCAAAAAACCTGTCCGATGCTATTCTGCTGAGCGATATTCTC
CGGAGCAACTCCGAGGTGACTAAGGCACCGTTGTCCGCCAGCATGGTGAAACGCTACGACGAGCACCACC
AGGACCTGGCTCTCCTCAAGACCTTGGTTAGGCAACAGTTTCCCGAGAAGTACGCCGAAATCTTTAAGGA
TGACACCAAGAACGGCTATGCCGGTTACGTTGGCATCGGAATCAAGCATAGGAAGAGGACCACTAAACTC
GCCACACAGGAGGAATTCTATAAATTTATCAAGCCTATTCTGGAGAAGATGGACGGAGCTGAGGAGCTGC
TCGCCAAGCTGAACAGGGACGATCTCCTGAGGAAGCAGCGGACCTTTGATAATGGCTCGATTCCTCATCA
AATCCATCTGAAGGAGCTTCATGCCATACTGCGCAGGCAAGAAGAGTTTTACCCATTTCTGAAGGAGAAT
CGGGAGAAGATCGAAAAAATCCTGACATTCCGCATACCCTACTACGTGGGCCCGCTTGCCCGGGGAAACT
CTCGTTTTGCTTGGCTCACGAGGAAGAGCGAGGAGGCGATAACGCCATGGAACTTCGAGGAGGTCGTGGA
TAAAGGCGCCAGCGCGCAATCGTTTATTGAGCGTATGACAAACTTCGACGAGCAGCTCCCAAACAAGAAG
GTGTTGCCAAAGCACAGCCTCCTGTACGAGTACTTCACGGTTTACAATGAGCTCACCAAAGTCAAGTACG
TTACTGAGCGTATGCGTAAGCCGGAGTTCCTCTCTGGGGAGCAGAAGAAGGCAATCGTTGACCTGCTCTT
CAAAACGAACCGTAAGGTGACCGTCAAGCAGCTGAAGGAAGATTACTTCAAAAAGATCGAATGTTTTGAC
TCCGTGGAGATTATAGGAGTTGAGGATAGGTTTAATGCCTCACTCGGCACCTACCATGACTTGCTCAAGA
TCATCAAAGACAAGGATTTCCTGGACAATGAAGAGAACGAGGATATCCTTGAGGACATCGTGCTCACACT
CACCCTCTTCGAGGACCGGGAGATGATCGAGGAGCGCCTCAAGACATACGCCCACCTCTTTGACGACAAG
GTGATGAAACAACTCAAGCGCAGGCACTACACGGGTTGGGGACGCCTCTCCCGCAAGATGATTAATGGTA
TCAGGGACAAACAGTCCGGTAAGACGATTCTCGATTTCTTGAAGTCCGATGGTTTCTCTAATCGCAACTT
CATGCAGCTGATCCACGACGACTCACTCACCTTCAAGGAGGAGATTGAAAAGGCTCAAGTGTCCGGGCAG
GGAGATAGCCTCCACGAGCAAATCGCAGATCTCGCCGGATCGCCTGCAATTAAGAAGGGCATTCTTCAAA
CTGTCAAAATCGTCGACGAGCTGGTCAAGGTTATGGGCCACAAGCCAGAAAACATCGTTATCGAGATGGC
TAGGGAGAACCAGACCACTACCAAGGGACTCCAACAGTCCCGGGAGCGGAAGAAGAGGATTGAGGAGGGG
ATCAAGGAACTCGAGTCTCAAATTCTCAAGGAGAATCCGGTGGAGAACACTCAACTCCAGAACGAGAAGC
TCTACCTGTACTACCTGCAGAACGGCAGGGATATGTATGTCGATCAGGAGCTGGACATCAACAGGCTCTC
CGACTACGACGTCGACCATATCGTCCCGCAATCTTTCATTAAGGACGACTCAATCGATAACAAGGTCCTC
ACGCGCTCCGTCGAGAACAGAGGTAAGTCAGACAACGTGCCGTCGGAGGAGGTGGTGAAGAAGATGAAAA
ACTACTGGCGTCAACTCCTCAACGCTAAATTGATTACGCAGAGAAAATTCGATAACTTGACCAAAGCGGA
ACGCGGCGGTCTGTCGGAGGCCGACAAAGCCGGCTTCATTAAGCGGCAACTCGTGGAGACACGCCAGATC
ACAAAGCACGTCGCCAGGATTCTTGACTCGCGGATGAATACTAAACGCGACAAGAACGATAAGCCAATCA
GAGAAGTCAAGGTGATTACACTGAAGAGCAAACTGGTCAGCGACTTCCGCAAGGATTTCCAGCTTTATAA
GGTGAGGGACATAAACAATTATCACCACGCCCACGACGCGTACCTCAACGCGGTGGTTGGCACCGCACTC
ATTAAGAAATACCCGAAGCTCGAGTCAGAGTTCGTCTACGGCGACTATAAAGTGTACGACGTTCGGAAAA
TGATAGCAAAGTCCGAGCAAGAGATCGGCAAGGCCACGGCCAAGAGATTCTTCTACTCCAATATTATGAA
TTTCTTTAAGACGGAGGTTAAGTTGGCCAACGGAGAGATCCGGAAGCGGCCTCTCATTGAAACTAATGGC
GAGACAGGCGAGGTGGTCTGGAACAAGGAAAAGGACTTTGCTACCGTCCGCAAGGTCCTCGCGATGCCGC
AAGTGAACATTGTCAAAAAGACGGAAGTTCAGACAGGCGGGTTCTCGAAGGAGTCAATCTTGTCGAAGCG
TGAGTCCGCCAAGCTCATCCCACGCAAGAAGGGGTGGGATACGCGGAAGTATGGAGGTTTCGGGTCCCCC
ACTGTTGCATACTCAATTCTCGTGGTCGCCAAGGTGGAGAAGGGAAAAGCCAAGAAGCTCAAAAGCGTGA
AGGTCCTCGTGGGTATAACGATAATGGAAAAGGGTAGCTACGAGAAGGACCCAATCGGTTTCCTCGAAGC
CAAGGGGTACAAAGATATCAAAAAGGAGCTTATATTCAAACTGCCGAAGTACTCATTGTTTGAGCTGGAG
AACGGCAGGCGGCGGATGTTGGCCTCGGCGACAGAACTGCAAAAGGCGAACGAGCTCGTCTTGCCTCAGC
ATCTCGTTAGGCTTCTCTACTACACCCAAAATATCTCTGCGACTACAGGGTCTAACAACCTCGGTTACAT
CGAGCAGCATAGGGAGGAATTCAAGGAGATCTTTGAGAAGATCATCGACTTCTCCGAGAAGTACATCCTT
AAGAACAAAGTGAACTCCAACTTGAAGTCGAGCTTCGACGAGCAGTTCGCTGTTTCCGATTCTATTCTCC
TGTCGAACTCATTCGTGTCACTTCTGAAGTACACGTCGTTCGGCGCATCTGGCGGCTTTACCTTCCTCGA
CCTCGACGTGAAGCAAGGCCGGCTCCGCTACCAAACCGTGACCGAGGTTCTCGACGCGACATTGATCTAC
CAGTCCATTACCGGCCTGTACGAAACGAGGACGGACCTCTCACAGCTCGGAGGGGACTCTAGAGCGGACC
CAAAGAAGAAGCGCAAGGTGTAGGCTTGTCAAGCAGATCGTTCAAACATTTGGCAATAAAGTTTCTTAAG
ATTGAATCCTGTTGCCGGTCTTGCGATGATTATCATATAATTTCTGTTGAATTACGTTAAGCATGTAATA
ATTAACATGTAATGCATGACGTTATTTATGAGATGGGTTTTTATGATTAGAGTCCCGCAATTATACATTT
AATACGCGATAGAAAACAAAATATAGCGCGCAAACTAGGATAAATTATCGCGCGCGGTGTCATCTATGTT
ACTAGATCGACGCTACTATTGTCTTCTGCACGAAGTGGTTTAAACTATCAGTGTTTGACAGGATATATTG
GCGGGTAAACCTAAGAGAAAAGAGCGTTTATTAGAATAATCGGATATTTAAAAGGGCGTGAAAAGGTTTA
TCCGTTCGTCCATTTGTATGTGCATGCCAACCACAGGGTTCCCCAGATCAGGCGCTGGCTGCTGAACCCC
CAGCCGGAACTGACCCCACAAGGCCCTAGCGTTTGCAATGCACCAGGTCATCATTGACCCAGGCGTGTTC
CACCAGGCCGCTGCCTCGCAACTCTTCGCAGGCTTCGCCGACCTGCTCGCGCCACTTCTTCACGCGGGTG
GAATCCGATCCGCACATGAGGCGGAAGGTTTCCAGCTTGAGCGGGTACGGCTCCCGGTGCGAGCTGAAAT
AGTCGAACATCCGTCGGGCCGTCGGCGACAGCTTGCGGTACTTCTCCCATATGAATTTCGTGTAGTGGTC
GCCAGCAAACAGCACGACGATTTCCTCGTCGATCAGGACCTGGCAACGGGACGTTTTCTTGCCACGGTCC
AGGACGCGGAAGCGGTGCAGCAGCGACACCGATTCCAGGTGCCCAACGCGGTCGGACGTGAAGCCCATCG
CCGTCGCCTGTAGGCGCGACAGGCATTCCTCGGCCTTCGTGTAATACCGGCCATTGATCGACCAGCCCAG
GTCCTGGCAAAGCTCGTAGAACGTGAAGGTGATCGGCTCGCCGATAGGGGTGCGCTTCGCGTACTCCAAC
ACCTGCTGCCACACCAGTTCGTCATCGTCGGCCCGCAGCTCGACGCCGGTGTAGGTGATCTTCACGTCCT
TGTTGACGTGGAAAATGACCTTGTTTTGCAGCGCCTCGCGCGGGATTTTCTTGTTGCGCGTGGTGAACAG
GGCAGAGCGGGCCGTGTCGTTTGGCATCGCTCGCATCGTGTCCGGCCACGGCGCAATATCGAACAAGGAA
AGCTGCATTTCCTTGATCTGCTGCTTCGTGTGTTTCAGCAACGCGGCCTGCTTGGCCTCGCTGACCTGTT
TTGCCAGGTCCTCGCCGGCGGTTTTTCGCTTCTTGGTCGTCATAGTTCCTCGCGTGTCGATGGTCATCGA
CTTCGCCAAACCTGCCGCCTCCTGTTCAAGACGACGCGAACGCTCCACGGCGGCCGATGGCGCGGGCAGG
GCAGGGGGAGCCAGTTGCACGCTGTCGCGCTCGATCTTGGCCGTAGCTTGCTGGACCATCGAGCCGACGG
ACTGGAAGGTTTCGCGGGGCGCACGCATGACGGTGCGGCTTGCGATGGTTTCGGCATCCTCGGCGGAAAA
CCCCGCGTCGATCAGTTCTTGCCTGTATGCCTTCCGGTCAAACGTCCGATTCATTCACCCTCCTTGCGGG
ATTGCCCCGACTCACGCCGGGGCAATGTGCCCTTATTCCTGATTTGACCCGCCTGGTGCCTTGGTGTCCA
GATAATCCACCTTATCGGCAATGAAGTCGGTCCCGTAGACCGTCTGGCCGTCCTTCTCGTACTTGGTATT
CCGAATCTTGCCCTGCACGAATACCAGCGACCCCTTGCCCAAATACTTGCCGTGGGCCTCGGCCTGAGAG
CCAAAACACTTGATGCGGAAGAAGTCGGTGCGCTCCTGCTTGTCGCCGGCATCGTTGCGCCACATCTAGG
ATCTGCCAGGAACCGTAAAAAGGCCGCGTTGCTGGCGTTTTTCCATAGGCTCCGCCCCCCTGACGAGCAT
CACAAAAATCGACGCTCAAGTCAGAGGTGGCGAAACCCGACAGGACTATAAAGATACCAGGCGTTTCCCC
CTGGAAGCTCCCTCGTGCGCTCTCCTGTTCCGACCCTGCCGCTTACCGGATACCTGTCCGCCTTTCTCCC
TTCGGGAAGCGTGGCGCTTTCTCATAGCTCACGCTGTAGGTATCTCAGTTCGGTGTAGGTCGTTCGCTCC
AAGCTGGGCTGTGTGCACGAACCCCCCGTTCAGCCCGACCGCTGCGCCTTATCCGGTAACTATCGTCTTG
AGTCCAACCCGGTAAGACACGACTTATCGCCACTGGCAGCAGCCACTGGTAACAGGATTAGCAGAGCGAG
GTATGTAGGCGGTGCTACAGAGTTCTTGAAGTGGTGGCCTAACTACGGCTACACTAGAAGAACAGTATTT
GGTATCTGCGCTCTGCTGAAGCCAGTTACCTTCGGAAAAAGAGTTGGTAGCTCTTGATCCGGCAAACAAA
CCACCGCTGGTAGCGGTGGTTTTTTTGTTTGCAAGCAGCAGATTACGCGCAGAAAAAAAGGATCTCAAGA
AGATCCTTTGATCTTTTCTACGGGGTCTGACGCTCAGTGGAACGAAAACTCACGTTAAGGGATTTTGGTC
ATGAGATTATCAAAAAGGATCTTCACCTAGATCCTTTTAAATTAAAAATGAAGTTTTAAATCAATCTAAA
GTATATATGAGTAAACTTGGTCTGACAGTTACCAATGCTTAATCAGTGAGGCACCTATCTCAGCGATCTG
TCTATTTCGTTCATCCATAGTTGCCTGACTCCCCGTCGTGTAGATAACTACGATACGGGAGGGCTTACCA
TCTGGCCCCAGTGCTGCAATGATACCGCGAGAACCACGCTCACCGGCTCCAGATTTATCAGCAATAAACC
AGCCAGCCGGAAGGGCCGAGCGCAGAAGTGGTCCTGCAACTTTATCCGCCTCCATCCAGTCTATTAATTG
TTGCCGGGAAGCTAGAGTAAGTAGTTCGCCAGTTAATAGTTTGCGCAACGTTGTTGCCATTGCTACAGGC
ATCGTGGTGTCACGCTCGTCGTTTGGTATGGCTTCATTCAGCTCCGGTTCCCAACGATCAAGGCGAGTTA
CATGATCCCCCATGTTGTGCAAAAAAGCGGTTAGCTCCTTCGGTCCTCCGATCGTTGTCAGAAGTAAGTT
GGCCGCAGTGTTATCACTCATGGTTATGGCAGCACTGCATAATTCTCTTACTGTCATGCCATCCGTAAGA
TGCTTTTCTGTGACTGGTGAGTACTCAACCAAGTCATTCTGAGAATAGTGTATGCGGCGACCGAGTTGCT
CTTGCCCGGCGTCAATACGGGATAATACCGCGCCACATAGCAGAACTTTAAAAGTGCTCATCATTGGAAA
ACGTTCTTCGGGGCGAAAACTCTCAAGGATCTTACCGCTGTTGAGATCCAGTTCGATGTAACCCACTCGT
GCACCCAACTGATCTTCAGCATCTTTTACTTTCACCAGCGTTTCTGGGTGAGCAAAAACAGGAAGGCAAA
ATGCCGCAAAAAAGGGAATAAGGGCGACACGGAAATGTTGAATACTCATACTCTTCCTTTTTCAATATTA
TTGAAGCATTTATCAAGGTTATTGTCTCATGAGCGGATACATATTTGAATGTATTTAGAAAAATAAACAA
ATAGGGGTTCCGCGCACGAATTGGCCAGCGCTGCCATTTTTGGGGTGAGGCCGTTCGCGGCCGAGGGGCG
CAGCCCCTGGGGGGATGGGAGGCCCGCGTTAGCGGGCCGGGAGGGTTCGAGAAGGGGGGGCACCCCCCTT
CGGCGTGCGCGGTCACGCGCACAGGGCGCAGCCCTGGTTAAAAACAAGGTTTATAAATATTGGTTTAAAA
GCAGGTTAAAAGACAGGTTAGCGGTGGCCGAAAAACGGGCGGAAACCCTTGCAAATGCTGGATTTTCTGC
CTGTGGACAGCCCCTCAAATGTCAATAGGTGCGCCCCTCATCTGTCAGCACTCTGCCCCTCAAGTGTCAA
GGATCGCGCCCCTCATCTGTCAGTAGTCGCGCCCCTCAAGTGTCAATACCGCAGGGCACTTATCCCCAGG
CTTGTCCACATCATCTGTGGGAAACTCGCGTAAAATCAGGCGTTTTCGCCGATTTGCGAGGCTGGCCAGC
TCCACGTCGCCGGCCGAAATCGAGCCTGCCCCTCATCTGTCAACGCCGCGCCGGGTGAGTCGGCCCCTCA
AGTGTCAACGTCCGCCCCTCATCTGTCAGTGAGGGCCAAGTTTTCCGCGAGGTATCCACAACGCCGGCGG
CCGCGGTGTCTCGCACACGGCTTCGACGGCGTTTCTGGCGCGTTTGCAGGGCCATAGACGGCCGCCAGCC
CAGCGGCGAGGGCAACCAGCCCGGTGAGCGTCGCAAAGGAGATCCTGATCTGACTGATGGGCTGCCTGTA
TCGAGTGGTGATTTTGTGCCGAGCTGCCGGTCGGGGAGCTGTTGGCTGGCTGGTGGCAGGATATATTGTG
GTGTAAACAAATTGACGCTTAGACAACTTAATAACACATTGCGGACGTTTTTAATGTACTGGGGTGGATG
CAGTGGGCCCCAC
Features (pLannotate 1.2.2; 10 found; start..end, strand, type, name):
     34..2020    +  promoter       Ubi promoter: maize polyubiquitin gene promoter
   2023..6147    +  CDS            cas9: CAS9_STRP1 - Also known as csn1 From Streptococcus pyogenes serotype M1.
   6196..6448    +  terminator     NOS terminator: nopaline synthase terminator and poly(A) signal
   6496..6520    +  misc_feature   RB T-DNA repeat: right border repeat from nopaline C58 T-DNA
   6679..7824    -  CDS            trfA: TRFA_ECOLX - Experimental evidence at protein level: Swiss-Prot protein existence level 1. Also involved in plasmid copy number control, promoting intermolecular coupling of protein bound iterons at oriV, which inhibits replication initiation. From Escherichia coli.
   8160..8748    -  rep_origin     ori: high-copy-number ColE1/pMB1/pBR322/pUC origin of replication
   8919..9779    -  CDS            AmpR: β-lactamase; bla; confers resistance to ampicillin, carbenicillin, and related antibiotics
   9780..9884    -  promoter       AmpR promoter: bla
   9971..10602   -  rep_origin     oriV: incP origin of replication
  10694..10718   +  misc_feature   LB T-DNA repeat: left border repeat from nopaline C58 T-DNA
