[The description below was written by a language model from this plasmid's Addgene catalogue record and pLannotate feature annotations shown in this document.]
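Description:
pFH81 is a Level 1 module from a modular (Golden Gate/MoClo-style) cloning toolkit for plant genome editing, built in the pICH47742 acceptor backbone. It is a 10,793 nt plasmid propagated in E. coli at high copy through a ColE1/pUC-type origin and selected with ampicillin via the β-lactamase gene and its bla promoter. The backbone also carries the broad-host-range incP oriV together with the trfA replication initiator gene, which together support replication in hosts such as Agrobacterium. Nopaline-type left and right T-DNA border repeats flank the cargo region.

The payload is a single transcription unit. The maize polyubiquitin (ZmUBI) promoter, a strong constitutive promoter widely used in monocots, drives a wheat codon-optimised ScCas9 coding sequence, followed by the nopaline synthase (NOS) terminator and polyadenylation signal. The automated annotation labels the open reading frame as Streptococcus pyogenes Cas9, which probably reflects protein similarity. The catalogue entry identifies it as ScCas9, generally understood as the Streptococcus canis orthologue, which is valued for its relaxed PAM requirement compared with SpCas9. No nuclear localisation signals or epitope tags are annotated, so the record does not show whether any are present. No guide RNA cassette or plant selectable marker appears in the feature table.

As a Level 1 part, the construct is most likely intended to be combined with other Level 1 units, such as guide RNA expression and plant selection cassettes, into higher-level multigene constructs. These would be used for CRISPR editing in wheat and other cereals.
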