Addgene plasmid #128192: pFH81
Purpose: Level1 ZmUBIp::ScCas9 (wheat codon optimized):NOSt
Depositing lab: Vladimir Nekrasov. Depositing organization: Rothamsted Research. Publication: A modular cloning toolkit for genome editing in plants. Hahn F, Korolev A, Sanjurjo Loures L, Nekrasov V. BMC Plant Biol. 2020 Apr 23;20(1):179. doi: 10.1186/s12870-020-02388-2. PubMed 32326901.
Backbone
  Vector backbone: pICH47742
  Vector type: Plant Expression, CRISPR, Synthetic Biology
Growth in bacteria
  Bacterial resistance: Ampicillin, 100 μg/mL
  Growth temperature: 37°C
  Growth strain: DH5alpha
  Copy number: High Copy
Gene/Insert
  Gene/Insert name: ZmUBIp::ScCas9 (wheat codon optimized):NOSt
  Species: Synthetic
Terms and licenses: Academic/Nonprofit Terms; Industry Terms: Not Available to Industry
How to cite: pFH81 was a gift from Vladimir Nekrasov (Addgene plasmid # 128192 ; http://n2t.net/addgene:128192 ; RRID:Addgene_128192)
